Addgene plasmid #50506: pCDNA HA FAK Y576F
Depositing lab: Kenneth Yamada. Publication: PTEN interactions with focal adhesion kinase and suppression of the extracellular matrix-dependent phosphatidylinositol 3-kinase/Akt cell survival pathway. Tamura M, Gu J, Danen EH, Takino T, Miyamoto S, Yamada KM. J Biol Chem. 1999 Jul 16;274(29):20693-703. 10.1074/jbc.274.29.20693 PubMed 10400703.
Backbone
  Vector backbone: pCDNA HA
  Vector type: Mammalian Expression
Growth in bacteria
  Bacterial resistance: Ampicillin, 100 μg/mL
  Growth temperature: 37°C
  Growth strain: DH5alpha
  Copy number: High Copy
Gene/Insert
  Gene/Insert name: protein tyrosine kinase, mutated (alt names: FAK; PTK2)
  Species: M. musculus (mouse)
  Mutation: Y576F
  Promoter: CMV
  Tag / fusion protein: HA (N terminal on backbone)
  Cloning method: Restriction Enzyme; 5′ cloning site BamHI (not destroyed); 3′ cloning site XbaI (not destroyed)
  Sequencing primers: 5′ pCDNA FW (TTAATACGACTCACTATAGGG)
Terms and licenses: Academic/Nonprofit Terms; Industry Terms: Not Available to Industry
Depositor comments: HA tag variant: TMYDVPDYA
How to cite: pCDNA HA FAK Y576F was a gift from Kenneth Yamada (Addgene plasmid # 50506 ; http://n2t.net/addgene:50506 ; RRID:Addgene_50506)
