[The description below was written by a language model from this plasmid's Addgene catalogue record.]
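Description:
pCDNA HA FAK Y576F is a mammalian expression plasmid built on a pCDNA HA backbone, a pcDNA-type vector that supplies an N-terminal HA epitope tag upstream of the cloning site. It is maintained in E. coli as a high-copy plasmid under ampicillin selection. The record does not list the origin of replication, a polyadenylation signal, or any mammalian selection marker, and no feature table is provided, so these backbone details cannot be confirmed here.

The insert is mouse focal adhesion kinase (FAK, also known as PTK2), a cytoplasmic protein tyrosine kinase that signals downstream of integrin-mediated adhesion to the extracellular matrix. The coding sequence was placed between BamHI and XbaI sites, both retained, and is transcribed from the CMV promoter, which gives strong constitutive expression in most transfected mammalian cells. The protein is produced as an HA–FAK fusion, which allows the exogenous kinase to be detected or immunoprecipitated separately from endogenous FAK. The depositor notes that the tag is a variant of the usual HA epitope, which may be relevant when choosing anti-HA reagents.

The insert carries a Y576F substitution, replacing tyrosine 576 with non-phosphorylatable phenylalanine. From general knowledge, Tyr576 lies in the activation loop of the kinase domain, and its phosphorylation contributes to full catalytic activity, so this mutant is typically used to test the requirement for that site. The associated work concerns PTEN interactions with FAK and suppression of the matrix-dependent PI 3-kinase/Akt survival pathway, which suggests use in transfection experiments comparing FAK phosphorylation-site mutants in adhesion and cell-survival signalling.
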