>Addgene plasmid #50506 | pCDNA HA FAK Y576F | addgene partial sequence | sequence record 78506 | cmv-fwd
GCAGAGCTCTCTGGCTAACTAGAGAACCCACTGCTTACTGGCTTATCGAAATTAATACGACTCACTATAG
GGAGACCCAAGCTTGGTACCGAGCTCGGATCCACCATGTACGACGTTCCTGATTACGCTAGCCTCCCGAG
ATCCGGTATGGCAGCTGCTTATCTTGACCCAAACTTGAATCACACACCAAGTTCGAGTACTAAGACTCAC
CTGGGTACTGGCATGGAACGGTCCCCTGGTGCAATGGAACGAGTATTAAAGGTCTTTCATCATTTTGAAA
GCAGTAGTGAGCCAACCACCTGGGCCAGTATTATCAGGCATGGAGATGCTACTGATGTCAGGGGCATCAT
TCAGAAGATAGTGGACAGTCACAAAGTAAAGCACGTGGCCTGCTATGGATTTCGCCTCAGTCACCTGCGA
TCGGAGGAGGTGCACTGGCTGCACGTGGACATGGGTGTCTCCAGTGTGAGGGAGAAATATGAACTCGCCC
ACCCACCAGAGGAGTGGAAATATGAGTTGAGAATTCGTTACTTGCCAAAAGGATTTCTAAACCAGTTTAC
TGAAGATAAGCCAACATTGAATTTCTTCTATCAACAGGTGAAGAGTGACTACATGCAAGAAATAGCTGAT
CAAGTAGACCAAGAAATAGCTTTGAAGTTGGGTTGTTTGGAAATTAGGCGATCCTATTGGGAGATGAGGG
GTAATGCCCTAGAGAAGAAGTCCAACTATGAAGTATTAGAAAAAGATGTTGGTTTAAAGCGATTTTTTCC
TAAGAGTTTACTGGATTCTGTCAAGGCCAAAACACTAAGAAAGCTGATCCAGCAAACATTCAGGCAGTTT
GCCAACCTTAATAGAGAAGAAAGCATCCTGAAATTCTTTGAGATTCTTTCTCCTGTGTACAGATTTGACA
AAGAGTGCTTCAAGTGTGC
