>Addgene plasmid #50506 | pCDNA HA FAK Y576F | addgene partial sequence | sequence record 78507 | BGH-rev 5'-TAGAAGGCACAGTCGAGG-3'
CTATAGAATAGGGCCCTCTAGATGCATGCTCGAGCGGCCGCTCTAGGATCTCCCAAAGGGCAGAAAGCCA
CGTTCAATGGCCAGGGGCTCAGTGTGGCCGTGTCTGCCCTAGCATTTTCAGTCTTGCTTGATCAATAACA
TCAAGTAGGTTCTTGGCATCCACAGCCAGGGCGTGAGCAGCTGTCAGCATCTGCTTCTTATACTCCTGCT
GCAGGCTGGTCATGACGTACTGCTGCGCCAGCTTCATCTTGCTGATGAGCTCGCCTAAGTCGGAGTTCAG
CAGCTTCTGTGCCATCTCGATCTCTCGATGAGTGCTGGCTGGAAGAGCAGGAATGGTCTCATCCACCGTG
GCTAGTAAGGTCCGCAGGGCCAGGCCAACTTCCTTCACCATAGGGACGTACTCTTCTGGAGGAGCTGGCT
GGATTTTGCTGGACATCTCGATGACAGCCTTCACTAGGCCTGTCACATTTTCATATACCTTGTCATTGGA
CCGGTCAAGGTTGGCAGTGGGAGGGGGGCTGATTTCCTGGGGCTGAAGCTTGACACCCTCATTGTAGCTG
TCTGCAGGGCTGCTGATGCTGGACAGGTTGCTTAGGTGGCCAGGTGCTCCAGGGCGAGGAGGTTTCTTTG
GTGGAGCTGCAGGATCTGGCTTCCCCACAGGCTGATAGATGTGTTGGTTTCCAGTCGGACCCTGAAAACT
CCCGTCTTCCCTGTCGATGCTGCCTCGAGAGAGCCTCACATCAGGTTTCAGGAATCGCTCTTCCTTCTCC
AGCCAGCGCTGGTCTTCTTCCATTTCCTGCTGCTGTCGGATTAGCCGCTCTTCCATCAGGTGAGGGGGAA
GCACCTGTCCCATCCCTCGAAGGTCCAAAGCTGCCGAATCCTCCACACTGGGCTGCCACATGGACATCTC
CTGA
