>Addgene plasmid #50506 | pCDNA HA FAK Y576F | addgene partial sequence | sequence record 79113 | mFAK-F 5'-ttaaccaagtgcagaccatcc-3'
AAGGAATGCTACAACTCAAAATCGCTGGTGCTCCTGAGCCTCTGACCGTGACGGCACCATCCCTAACCAT
TGCCGAGAACATGGCCGACCTGATTGATGGATACTGCCGGCTGGTGAATGGAGCCACACAATCTTTCATC
ATCAGACCCCAGAAAGAAGGTGAACGGGCGTTGCCATCAATACCAAAGTTGGCCAACAGTGAAAAGCAAG
GCATGCGGACACATGCAGTCTCTGTGTCAGAGACAGATGACTATGCAGAGATCATCGATGAGGAAGACAC
ATACACCATGCCCTCGACCAGGGATTATGAGATTCAGAGAGAAAGAATAGAACTTGGACGCTGTATTGGA
GAAGGTCAGTTTGGAGATGTACATCAAGGCGTGTACCTGAGCCCAGAGAATCCAGCTTTGGCTGTTGCAA
TCAAAACATGTAAAAACTGTACTTCGGACAGCGTGAGAGAGAAGTTCCTTCAAGAAGCCTTAACAATGCG
TCAGTTTGACCATCCTCACATCGTGAAGCTGATTGGAGTCATTACAGAGAACCCTGTCTGGATAATCATG
GAGTTGTGCACACTTGGAGAGCTGAGGTCATTTTTGCAAGTAAGAAAATACAGCTTGGACCTGGCATCTT
TGATATTATATGCCTATCAGCTTAGTACAGCACTCGCGTATCTGGAGAGCAAAAGATTTGTTCACAGGGA
CATTGCTGCTCGGAATGTTCTGGTGTCTTCAAATGATTGTGTAAAATTGGGAGACTTTGGATTATCTCGA
TATATGGAAGACAGTACTTTCTATAAAGCTTCCAAAGGAAAATTACCTATTAAATGGATGGCTCCAGAGT
CAATCAATTTTCGACGTTTTACCTCAGCTAGTGACGTGTGGATGTTTGGTGTGTGTATGTGGGAGATACT
GATGCATGGCGTGAAGCCTTTTCAAGGAGTGAAGAAC
